Addgene plasmid #207684: qTAG-N-Blast-3xFLAG
Purpose: (Empty Backbone) Empty N-terminus donor cassette. Integrate homology arms to target the N-terminus insertion of a Blast-2A-3xFLAG cassette
Depositing lab: Laurence Pelletier. Depositing organization: Sinai Health System. Publication: qTAG: an adaptable plasmid scaffold for CRISPR-based endogenous tagging. Philip R, Sharma A, Matellan L, Erpf AC, Hsu WH, Tkach JM, Wyatt HDM, Pelletier L. EMBO J. 2024 Dec 12. doi: 10.1038/s44318-024-00337-5. PubMed 39668248.
Backbone
  Vector backbone: pUC19
  Backbone manufacturer: Invitrogen
  Backbone size (bp): 2686
  Vector type: Mammalian Expression, CRISPR ; Donor Cassette
  Selectable markers: Blasticidin
Growth in bacteria
  Bacterial resistance: Ampicillin, 100 μg/mL
  Growth temperature: 37°C
  Growth strain: DH5alpha
  Copy number: High Copy
Gene/Insert
  Gene/Insert name: None
Terms and licenses: Academic/Nonprofit Terms; Industry Terms: Not Available to Industry
Depositor comments: Please visit https://www.biorxiv.org/content/10.1101/2023.11.01.565029v3 for bioRxiv preprint.
How to cite: qTAG-N-Blast-3xFLAG was a gift from Laurence Pelletier (Addgene plasmid # 207684 ; http://n2t.net/addgene:207684 ; RRID:Addgene_207684)
