[The description below was written by a language model from this plasmid's Addgene catalogue record and pLannotate feature annotations shown in this document.]
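Description:
qTAG-N-Blast-3xFLAG is an empty donor-cassette plasmid from the qTAG system for CRISPR-based endogenous tagging in mammalian cells. It is built on a pUC19 backbone and sequenced at about 3.3 kb. In E. coli it is maintained at high copy through the ColE1/pUC origin and selected with ampicillin via the β-lactamase gene and its native promoter. Remnants of the pUC19 lac region (lacZα fragment, lac promoter, operator and CAP site), together with small bom, rop and lacI fragments, flank the cassette and are backbone leftovers rather than functional payload.

The payload sits in the former cloning region and consists of a blasticidin S deaminase (BSD) coding sequence flanked by the mutant lox sites lox71 and lox66, followed by a 3xFLAG epitope tag. The catalogue describes this as a Blast-2A-3xFLAG cassette. The 2A element is not annotated in the feature table but would presumably lie in the gap between BSD and lox66. No mammalian promoter is annotated. This fits the design logic for N-terminal knock-in, in which the cassette is expressed from the targeted gene's own promoter after in-frame integration, with the 2A separating the resistance protein from the 3xFLAG-tagged endogenous protein. The lox71/lox66 pair offers a route for Cre-mediated removal of the selection marker after edited cells have been enriched, leaving the tag in place.

No gene insert or homology arms are present. Users add arms matching the locus of interest on either side of the cassette, then supply the plasmid as a repair template alongside a CRISPR nuclease and select integrants with blasticidin.
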