Features (pLannotate 1.2.2; 14 found; start..end, strand, type, name):
    137..236     +  misc_feature   bom (fragment): basis of mobility region from pBR322
    242..399     -  CDS            lacZα (fragment): LacZα fragment of β-galactosidase; lacZ fragment
    423..456     +  protein_bind   lox71: Left element (LE) mutant of loxP (Araki et al., 2010). Cre-mediated recombination occurs in the 8-bp core sequence (GCATACAT). Cre recombinase
    465..860     +  CDS            BSD: blasticidin S deaminase; Aspergillus terreus BSD; confers resistance to blasticidin
    933..966     +  protein_bind   lox66: Right element (RE) mutant of loxP (Araki et al., 2010). Cre-mediated recombination occurs in the 8-bp core sequence (GCATACAT). Cre recombinase
    990..1061    +  CDS            3xFLAG: three tandem FLAG® epitope tags
   1152..1168    -  protein_bind   lac operator: The lac repressor binds to the lac operator to inhibit transcription in E. coli. This inhibition can be relieved by adding lactose or isopropyl-β-D-thiogalactopyranoside (IPTG). lac repressor encoded by lacI
   1176..1206    -  promoter       lac promoter: promoter for the E. coli lac operon
   1221..1242    -  protein_bind   CAP binding site: CAP binding activates transcription in the presence of cAMP. E. coli catabolite activator protein
   1255..1347    -  CDS            lacI (fragment): lac repressor; lacI; The lac repressor binds to the lac operator to inhibit transcription in E. coli. This inhibition can be relieved by adding lactose or isopropyl-β-D-thiogalactopyranoside (IPTG).
   1530..2118    -  rep_origin     ori: high-copy-number ColE1/pMB1/pBR322/pUC origin of replication
   2289..3149    -  CDS            AmpR: β-lactamase; bla; confers resistance to ampicillin, carbenicillin, and related antibiotics
   3150..3254    -  promoter       AmpR promoter: bla
   3349..35      +  CDS            rop (fragment) (across the origin): Rop protein, which maintains plasmids at low copy number; rop
>Addgene plasmid #207684 | qTAG-N-Blast-3xFLAG | addgene full sequence | sequence record 413749 | Addgene NGS Result
TCGCGCGTTTCGGTGATGACGGTGAAAACCTCTGACACATGCAGCTCCCGGAGACGGTCACAGCTTGTCT
GTAAGCGGATGCCGGGAGCAGACAAGCCCGTCAGGGCGCGTCAGCGGGTGTTGGCGGGTGTCGGGGCTGG
CTTAACTATGCGGCATCAGAGCAGATTGTACTGAGAGTGCACCATATGCGGTGTGAAATACCGCACAGAT
GCGTAAGGAGAAAATACCGCATCAGGCGCCATTCGCCATTCAGGCTGCGCAACTGTTGGGAAGGGCGATC
GGTGCGGGCCTCTTCGCTATTACGCCAGCTGGCGAAAGGGGGATGTGCTGCAAGGCGATTAAGTTGGGTA
ACGCCAGGGTTTTCCCAGTCACGACGTTGTAAAACGACGGCCAGTGAATTCGGCAAGAGCAAGACCGGTA
GCTACCGTTCGTATAGCATACATTATACGAAGTTATCTGCTAGCATGGCCAAGCCTTTGTCTCAAGAAGA
ATCCACCCTCATTGAAAGAGCAACGGCTACAATCAACAGCATCCCCATCTCTGAAGACTACAGCGTCGCC
AGCGCAGCTCTCTCTAGCGACGGCCGCATCTTCACTGGTGTCAATGTATATCATTTTACTGGGGGACCTT
GTGCAGAACTCGTGGTGCTGGGCACTGCTGCTGCTGCGGCAGCTGGCAACCTGACTTGTATCGTCGCGAT
CGGAAATGAGAACAGGGGCATCTTGAGCCCCTGCGGACGGTGCCGACAGGTGCTTCTCGATCTGCATCCT
GGGATCAAAGCCATAGTGAAGGACAGTGATGGACAGCCGACGGCAGTTGGGATTCGTGAATTGCTGCCCT
CTGGTTATGTGTGGGAGGGCGGATCCGGAGCTACTAACTTCAGCCTGCTGAAGCAGGCCGGAGACGTGGA
GGAGAACCCTGGACCTTCTAGAATAACTTCGTATAGCATACATTATACGAACGGTAGCACGCGTGGAGGT
GGCGGTTCCGATTACAAGGATGACGACGATAAGGACTATAAGGACGATGATGACAAGGACTACAAAGATG
ATGACGATAAAGGTGGAGGCGGATCTCTCGAGGGAGGAAGCGGAGGATCTGGCGGTACCAAGCTTGGCGT
AATCATGGTCATAGCTGTTTCCTGTGTGAAATTGTTATCCGCTCACAATTCCACACAACATACGAGCCGG
AAGCATAAAGTGTAAAGCCTGGGGTGCCTAATGAGTGAGCTAACTCACATTAATTGCGTTGCGCTCACTG
CCCGCTTTCCAGTCGGGAAACCTGTCGTGCCAGCTGCATTAATGAATCGGCCAACGCGCGGGGAGAGGCG
GTTTGCGTATTGGGCGCTCTTCCGCTTCCTCGCTCACTGACTCGCTGCGCTCGGTCGTTCGGCTGCGGCG
AGCGGTATCAGCTCACTCAAAGGCGGTAATACGGTTATCCACAGAATCAGGGGATAACGCAGGAAAGAAC
ATGTGAGCAAAAGGCCAGCAAAAGGCCAGGAACCGTAAAAAGGCCGCGTTGCTGGCGTTTTTCCATAGGC
TCCGCCCCCCTGACGAGCATCACAAAAATCGACGCTCAAGTCAGAGGTGGCGAAACCCGACAGGACTATA
AAGATACCAGGCGTTTCCCCCTGGAAGCTCCCTCGTGCGCTCTCCTGTTCCGACCCTGCCGCTTACCGGA
TACCTGTCCGCCTTTCTCCCTTCGGGAAGCGTGGCGCTTTCTCATAGCTCACGCTGTAGGTATCTCAGTT
CGGTGTAGGTCGTTCGCTCCAAGCTGGGCTGTGTGCACGAACCCCCCGTTCAGCCCGACCGCTGCGCCTT
ATCCGGTAACTATCGTCTTGAGTCCAACCCGGTAAGACACGACTTATCGCCACTGGCAGCAGCCACTGGT
AACAGGATTAGCAGAGCGAGGTATGTAGGCGGTGCTACAGAGTTCTTGAAGTGGTGGCCTAACTACGGCT
ACACTAGAAGAACAGTATTTGGTATCTGCGCTCTGCTGAAGCCAGTTACCTTCGGAAAAAGAGTTGGTAG
CTCTTGATCCGGCAAACAAACCACCGCTGGTAGCGGTGGTTTTTTTGTTTGCAAGCAGCAGATTACGCGC
AGAAAAAAAGGATCTCAAGAAGATCCTTTGATCTTTTCTACGGGGTCTGACGCTCAGTGGAACGAAAACT
CACGTTAAGGGATTTTGGTCATGAGATTATCAAAAAGGATCTTCACCTAGATCCTTTTAAATTAAAAATG
AAGTTTTAAATCAATCTAAAGTATATATGAGTAAACTTGGTCTGACAGTTACCAATGCTTAATCAGTGAG
GCACCTATCTCAGCGATCTGTCTATTTCGTTCATCCATAGTTGCCTGACTCCCCGTCGTGTAGATAACTA
CGATACGGGAGGGCTTACCATCTGGCCCCAGTGCTGCAATGATACCGCGAGACCCACGCTCACCGGCTCC
AGATTTATCAGCAATAAACCAGCCAGCCGGAAGGGCCGAGCGCAGAAGTGGTCCTGCAACTTTATCCGCC
TCCATCCAGTCTATTAATTGTTGCCGGGAAGCTAGAGTAAGTAGTTCGCCAGTTAATAGTTTGCGCAACG
TTGTTGCCATTGCTACAGGCATCGTGGTGTCACGCTCGTCGTTTGGTATGGCTTCATTCAGCTCCGGTTC
CCAACGATCAAGGCGAGTTACATGATCCCCCATGTTGTGCAAAAAAGCGGTTAGCTCCTTCGGTCCTCCG
ATCGTTGTCAGAAGTAAGTTGGCCGCAGTGTTATCACTCATGGTTATGGCAGCACTGCATAATTCTCTTA
CTGTCATGCCATCCGTAAGATGCTTTTCTGTGACTGGTGAGTACTCAACCAAGTCATTCTGAGAATAGTG
TATGCGGCGACCGAGTTGCTCTTGCCCGGCGTCAATACGGGATAATACCGCGCCACATAGCAGAACTTTA
AAAGTGCTCATCATTGGAAAACGTTCTTCGGGGCGAAAACTCTCAAGGATCTTACCGCTGTTGAGATCCA
GTTCGATGTAACCCACTCGTGCACCCAACTGATCTTCAGCATCTTTTACTTTCACCAGCGTTTCTGGGTG
AGCAAAAACAGGAAGGCAAAATGCCGCAAAAAAGGGAATAAGGGCGACACGGAAATGTTGAATACTCATA
CTCTTCCTTTTTCAATATTATTGAAGCATTTATCAGGGTTATTGTCTCATGAGCGGATACATATTTGAAT
GTATTTAGAAAAATAAACAAATAGGGGTTCCGCGCACATTTCCCCGAAAAGTGCCACCTGACGTCTAAGA
AACCATTATTATCATGACATTAACCTATAAAAATAGGCGTATCACGAGGCCCTTTCGTC
